Addgene plasmid #40981: pBABEpuro-ERBB2 E321G
Depositing lab: Matthew Meyerson. Depositing organization: Broad Institute. Publication: Functional analysis of receptor tyrosine kinase mutations in lung cancer identifies oncogenic extracellular domain mutations of ERBB2. Greulich H, Kaplan B, Mertins P, Chen TH, Tanaka KE, Yun CH, Zhang X, Lee SH, Cho J, Ambrogio L, Liao R, Imielinski M, Banerji S, Berger AH, Lawrence MS, Zhang J, Pho NH, Walker SR, Winckler W, Getz G, Frank D, Hahn WC, Eck MJ, Mani DR, Jaffe JD, Carr SA, Wong KK, Meyerson M. Proc Natl Acad Sci U S A. 2012 Sep 4;109(36):14476-81. Epub 2012 Aug 20. 10.1073/pnas.1203201109 PubMed 22908275.
Backbone
  Vector backbone: pBABE-puro
  Backbone size w/o insert (bp): 5200
  Total vector size (bp): 9000
  Vector type: Mammalian Expression, Retroviral
  Selectable markers: Puromycin
Growth in bacteria
  Bacterial resistance: Ampicillin, 100 μg/mL
  Growth temperature: 37°C
  Growth strain: DH5alpha
  Copy number: High Copy
Gene/Insert
  Gene/Insert name: ERBB2 (alt name: HER2)
  Species: H. sapiens (human)
  Insert size (bp): 3768
  Mutation: E321G
  GenBank ID: NM_004448.2
  Entrez Gene: ERBB2 (a.k.a. CD340, HER-2, HER-2/neu, HER2, MLN 19, MLN-19, NEU, NGL, TKR1, VSCN2, c-ERB-2, c-ERB2, p185(erbB2))
  Cloning method: Gateway Cloning
  Sequencing primers: 5′ TTTGTACACCCTAAGCCTC; 3′ GCATACTTCTGCCTGCTG
Terms and licenses: Academic/Nonprofit Terms; Industry Terms: Not Available to Industry
How to cite: pBABEpuro-ERBB2 E321G was a gift from Matthew Meyerson (Addgene plasmid # 40981 ; http://n2t.net/addgene:40981 ; RRID:Addgene_40981)
