[The description below was written by a language model from this plasmid's Addgene catalogue record.]
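Description:
pBABEpuro-ERBB2 E321G is a retroviral mammalian expression plasmid built on the pBABE-puro backbone, carrying the human ERBB2 (HER2) coding sequence with an E321G point mutation. The backbone is listed at about 5.2 kb and the insert at roughly 3.8 kb, for a total of around 9 kb. The open reading frame corresponds to the human ERBB2 reference transcript and was introduced by Gateway recombination cloning, so attB-type recombination scars are likely to flank the insert, although no feature table is available to confirm this. In bacteria the plasmid is maintained at high copy and selected with ampicillin.

The record does not itemise promoters or viral elements. pBABE-puro is, however, a standard Moloney murine leukemia virus-derived vector. In this design, long terminal repeats and a packaging signal allow the transcript to be packaged into retroviral particles when the plasmid is introduced into a packaging cell line. The 5′ LTR generally drives the inserted gene, and a separate internal promoter expresses the puromycin resistance gene. After infection, the provirus integrates into the target cell genome, and puromycin selection yields populations that stably express the mutant receptor.

ERBB2 encodes a receptor tyrosine kinase, and residue 321 lies in its extracellular region. The associated publication concerns functional analysis of receptor tyrosine kinase mutations found in lung cancer and identifies oncogenic extracellular domain mutations of ERBB2. The construct is therefore suited to stable expression of the E321G variant in mammalian cells, for example to compare its signalling, transforming activity or drug sensitivity with that of wild-type ERBB2 or other mutants.
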