>Addgene plasmid #40981 | pBABEpuro-ERBB2 E321G | addgene partial sequence | sequence record 55262 | pBabe3 5'-ACCCTAACTGACACACATTCC-3'
CTACATCACCACTTTGTACAAGAAAGTTGGTCACACTGGCACGTCCAGACCCAGGTACTCTGGGTTCTCT
GCCGTAGGTGTCCCTTTGAAGGTGCTGGGTGGAGCCCCCCGCTCTGGTGGGTCCTGGTCCCAGTAATAGA
GGTTGTCGAAGGCTGGGCTGAAGGCAGGAGGAGGGTGGGGCTGAGGGGCAGCTCCTCCCTGGGGTGTCAA
GTACTCGGGGTTCTCCACGGCACCCCCAAAGGCAAAAACGTCTTTGACGACCCCATTCTTCCCTGGGGAG
AGAGTCTTGGGCCTTTCCAGAGTGGCACCAGCAGGTCGGGCAGCAGGCAGAGGGCCCTCTCGGGGCGAAG
GGGGCTGGGGCCGAACATCTGGCTGGTTCACATATTCAGGCTGGGGGCTGCAGGTCAGGGGGGCAACGTA
GCCATCAGTCTCAGAGGGCAGGGGTACTGTGGGGTCCTCACTGTACCGCTGTAGAGGGCTGGGGTCATGT
GTGGGGAGGCTTTGCAGCCCCTTGGCTGCCCCCATTCCCAGGTCACCATCAAATACATCGGAGCCAGCCC
CTTCGGAGGGTGCCAGTGGAGACCTGGGGGCCTCCTCTTCAGAGGGCTCCAGCCCTAGTGTCAGGTCCCC
ACCGCCACTCCTGGTAGATGAGCTGCGGTGCCTGTGGTGGACCATGCCCCCAGCGCCCGGGGCAGGGTCT
GGACAGAAGAAGCCCTGCTGGGGTACCAGATACTCCTCAGCATCCACCAGGTCCCCCATGTCATCGTCCT
CCAGCAGTGAGCGG
