>Addgene plasmid #40981 | pBABEpuro-ERBB2 E321G | addgene partial sequence | sequence record 55469 | hERBB2-F2 5'-tgcctccacttcaaccacag-3'
ACACAGACACGTTTGAGTCCATGCCCAATCCCGAGGGCCGGTATACATTCGGCGCCAGCTGTGTGACTGC
CTGTCCCTACAACTACCTTTCTACGGACGTGGGATCCTGCACCCTCGTCTGCCCCCTGCACAACCAAGGG
GTGACAGCAGAGGATGGAACACAGCGGTGTGAGAAGTGCAGCAAGCCCTGTGCCCGAGTGTGCTATGGTC
TGGGCATGGAGCACTTGCGAGAGGTGAGGGCAGTTACCAGTGCCAATATCCAGGAGTTTGCTGGCTGCAA
GAAGATCTTTGGGAGCCTGGCATTTCTGCCGGAGAGCTTTGATGGGGACCCAGCCTCCAACACTGCCCCG
CTCCAGCCAGAGCAGCTCCAAGTGTTTGAGACTCTGGAAGAGATCACAGGTTACCTATACATCTCAGCAT
GGCCGGACAGCCTGCCTGACCTCAGCGTCTTCCAGAACCTGCAAGTAATCCGGGGACGAATTCTGCACAA
TGGCGCCTACTCGCTGACCCTGCAAGGGCTGGGCATCAGCTGGCTGGGGCTGCGCTCACTGAGGGAACTG
GGCAGTGGACTGGCCCTCATCCACCATAACACCCACCTCTGCTTCGTGCACACGGTGCCCTGGGACCAGC
TCTTTCGGAACCCGCACCAAGCTCTGCTCCACACTGCCAACCGGCCAGAGGACGAGTGTGTGGGCGAGGG
CCTGGCCTGCCACCAGCTGTGCGCCCGAGGGCACTGCTGGGGTCCAGGGCCCACCCAGTGTGTCAACTGC
AGCCAGTTCCTTCGGGGCCAGGAGTGCGTGGAGGAATGCCGAGTACTGCAGGGGC
